>Addgene plasmid #49600 | EGFP-Rab22 | depositor full sequence | sequence record 74241 | EGFP-Rab22 sequence 5281 bps
TAGTTATTAATAGTAATCAATTACGGGGTCATTAGTTCATAGCCCATATATGGAGTTCCGCGTTACATAA
CTTACGGTAAATGGCCCGCCTGGCTGACCGCCCAACGACCCCCGCCCATTGACGTCAATAATGACGTATG
TTCCCATAGTAACGCCAATAGGGACTTTCCATTGACGTCAATGGGTGGAGTATTTACGGTAAACTGCCCA
CTTGGCAGTACATCAAGTGTATCATATGCCAAGTACGCCCCCTATTGACGTCAATGACGGTAAATGGCCC
GCCTGGCATTATGCCCAGTACATGACCTTATGGGACTTTCCTACTTGGCAGTACATCTACGTATTAGTCA
TCGCTATTACCATGGTGATGCGGTTTTGGCAGTACATCAATGGGCGTGGATAGCGGTTTGACTCACGGGG
ATTTCCAAGTCTCCACCCCATTGACGTCAATGGGAGTTTGTTTTGGCACCAAAATCAACGGGACTTTCCA
AAATGTCGTAACAACTCCGCCCCATTGACGCAAATGGGCGGTAGGCGTGTACGGTGGGAGGTCTATATAA
GCAGAGCTGGTTTAGTGAACCGTCAGATCCGCTAGCGCTACCGGTCGCCACCATGGTGAGCAAGGGCGAG
GAGCTGTTCACCGGGGTGGTGCCCATCCTGGTCGAGCTGGACGGCGACGTAAACGGCCACAAGTTCAGCG
TGTCCGGCGAGGGCGAGGGCGATGCCACCTACGGCAAGCTGACCCTGAAGTTCATCTGCACCACCGGCAA
GCTGCCCGTGCCCTGGCCCACCCTCGTGACCACCCTGACCTACGGCGTGCAGTGCTTCAGCCGCTACCCC
GACCACATGAAGCAGCACGACTTCTTCAAGTCCGCCATGCCCGAAGGCTACGTCCAGGAGCGCACCATCT
TCTTCAAGGACGACGGCAACTACAAGACCCGCGCCGAGGTGAAGTTCGAGGGCGACACCCTGGTGAACCG
CATCGAGCTGAAGGGCATCGACTTCAAGGAGGACGGCAACATCCTGGGGCACAAGCTGGAGTACAACTAC
AACAGCCACAACGTCTATATCATGGCCGACAAGCAGAAGAACGGCATCAAGGTGAACTTCAAGATCCGCC
ACAACATCGAGGACGGCAGCGTGCAGCTCGCCGACCACTACCAGCAGAACACCCCCATCGGCGACGGCCC
CGTGCTGCTGCCCGACAACCACTACCTGAGCACCCAGTCCGCCCTGAGCAAAGACCCCAACGAGAAGCGC
GATCACATGGTCCTGCTGGAGTTCGTGACCGCCGCCGGGATCACTCTCGGCATGGACGAGCTGTACAAGT
CCGGACTCAGATCCACCATGGCGCTGAGGGAGCTCAAAGTGTGTCTGCTCGGGGATACAGGTGTAGGTAA
ATCGAGTATTGTGTGGCGGTTTGTGGAAGACAGTTTTGATCCAAACATCAACCCAACAATAGGGGCATCT
TTTATGACCAAGACTGTCCAGTACCAAAATGAGCTACATAAATTCCTAATCTGGGATACAGCTGGACAAG
AACGATTTCGTGCCTTAGCACCAATGTACTATCGAGGGTCGGCTGCAGCTATAATCGTTTATGATATCAC
AAAAGAAGAGACATTTTCAACATTAAAGAATTGGGTGAAAGAGCTTCGACAGCATGGCCCACCTAATATT
GTAGTTGCCATTGCAGGAAATAAATGTGATCTTATCGATGTAAGAGAAGTCATGGAGAGAGATGCAAAGG
ACTACGCCGACTCTATTCATGCAATTTTTGTAGAGACCAGCGCAAAAAACGCGATAAACATAAATGAACT
CTTTATAGAAATTAGTCGAAGAATTCCATCCACTGACGCCAACCTGCCATCTGGCGGTAAGGGCTTCAAA
CTCCGAAGACAGCCTTCAGAGCCAAAGCGGAGCTGCTGCTGAGGGCCCGGGATCCACCGGATCTAGATAA
CTGATCATAATCAGCCATACCACATTTGTAGAGGTTTTACTTGCTTTAAAAAACCTCCCACACCTCCCCC
TGAACCTGAAACATAAAATGAATGCAATTGTTGTTGTTAACTTGTTTATTGCAGCTTATAATGGTTACAA
ATAAAGCAATAGCATCACAAATTTCACAAATAAAGCATTTTTTTCACTGCATTCTAGTTGTGGTTTGTCC
AAACTCATCAATGTATCTTAACGCGTAAATTGTAAGCGTTAATATTTTGTTAAAATTCGCGTTAAATTTT
TGTTAAATCAGCTCATTTTTTAACCAATAGGCCGAAATCGGCAAAATCCCTTATAAATCAAAAGAATAGA
CCGAGATAGGGT
[37 nt withheld, positions 2323-2359]
AAAGAACGTGGACTCCAACGTCAAAGG
[49 nt withheld, positions 2387-2435]
T
[91 nt withheld, positions 2437-2527]
G
[124 nt withheld, positions 2529-2652]
CAGGTGGCACTTTTCGGGGAAATGTGCGCGGAACCCCTATTTGTTTATTTTTCTAAATACATTCAAATAT
GTATCCGCTCATGAGACAATAACCCTGATAAATGCTTCAATAATATTGAAAAAGGAAGAGTCCTGAGGCG
GAAAGAACCAGCTGTGGAATGTGTGTCAGTTAGGGTGTGGAAAGTCCCCAGGCTCCCCAGCAGGCAGAAG
TATGCAAAGCATGCATCTCAATTAGTCAGCAACCAGGTGTGGAAAGTCCCCAGGCTCCCCAGCAGGCAGA
AGTATGCAAAGCATGCATCTCAATTAGTCAGCAACCATAGTCCCGCCCCTAACTCCGCCCATCCCGCCCC
TAACTCCGCCCAGTTCCGCCCATTCTCCGCCCCATGGCTGACTAATTTTTTTTATTTATGCAGAGGCCGA
GGCCGCCTCGGCCTCTGAGCTATTCCAGAAGTAGTGAGGAGGCTTTTTTGGAGGCCTAGGCTTTTGCAAA
GATCGATCAAGAGACAGGATGAGGATCGTTTCGCATGATTGAACAAGATGGATTGCACGCAGGTTCTCCG
GCCGCTTGGGTGGAGAGGCTATTCGGCTATGACTGGGCACAACAGACAATCGGCTGCTCTGATGCCGCCG
TGTTCCGGCTGTCAGCGCAGGGGCGCCCGGTTCTTTTTGTCAAGACCGACCTGTCCGGTGCCCTGAATGA
ACTGCAAGACGAGGCAGCGCGGCTATCGTGGCTGGCCACGACGGGCGTTCCTTGCGCAGCTGTGCTCGAC
GTTGTCACTGAAGCGGGAAGGGACTGGCTGCTATTGGGCGAAGTGCCGGGGCAGGATCTCCTGTCATCTC
ACCTTGCTCCTGCCGAGAAAGTATCCATCATGGCTGATGCAATGCGGCGGCTGCATACGCTTGATCCGGC
TACCTGCCCATTCGACCACCAAGCGAAACATCGCATCGAGCGAGCACGTACTCGGATGGAAGCCGGTCTT
GTCGATCAGGATGATCTGGACGAAGAGCATCAGGGGCTCGCGCCAGCCGAACTGTTCGCCAGGCTCAAGG
CGAGCATGCCCGACGGCGAGGATCTCGTCGTGACCCATGGCGATGCCTGCTTGCCGAATATCATGGTGGA
AAATGGCCGCTTTTCTGGATTCATCGACTGTGGCCGGCTGGGTGTGGCGGACCGCTATCAGGACATAGCG
TTGGCTACCCGTGATATTGCTGAAGAGCTTGGCGGCGAATGGGCTGACCGCTTCCTCGTGCTTTACGGTA
TCGCCGCTCCCGATTCGCAGCGCATCGCCTTCTATCGCCTTCTTGACGAGTTCTTCTGAGCGGGACTCTG
GGGTTCGAAATGACCGACCAAGCGACGCCCAACCTGCCATCACGAGATTTCGATTCCACCGCCGCCTTCT
ATGAAAGGTTGGGCTTCGGAATCGTTTTCCGGGACGCCGGCTGGATGATCCTCCAGCGCGGGGATCTCAT
GCTGGAGTTCTTCGCCCACCCTAGGGGGAGGCTAACTGAAACACGGAAGGAGACAATACCGGAAGGAACC
CGCGCTATGACGGCAATAAAAAGACAGAATAAAACGCACGGTGTTGGGTCGTTTGTTCATAAACGCGGGG
TTCGGTCCCAGGGCTGGCACTCTGTCGATACCCCACCGAGACCCCATTGGGGCCAATACGCCCGCGTTTC
TTCCTTTTCCCCACCCCACCCCCCAAGTTCGGGTGAAGGCCCAGGGCTCGCAGCCAACGTCGGGGCGGCA
GGCCCTGCCATAGCCTCAGGTTACTCATATATACTTTAGATTGATTTAAAACTTCATTTTTAATTTAAAA
GGATCTAGGTGAAGATCCTTTTTGATAATCTCATGACCAAAATCCCTTAACGTGAGTTTTCGTTCCACTG
AGCGTCAGACCCCGTAGAAAAGATCAAAGGATCTTCTTGAGATCCTTTTTTTCTGCGCGTAATCTGCTGC
TTGCAAACAAAAAAACCACCGCTACCAGCGGTGGTTTGTTTGCCGGATCAAGAGCTACCAACTCTTTTTC
CGAAGGTAACTGGCTTCAGCAGAGCGCAGATACCAAATACTGTCCTTCTAGTGTAGCCGTAGTTAGGCCA
CCACTTCAAGAACTCTGTAGCACCGCCTACATACCTCGCTCTGCTAATCCTGTTACCAGTGGCTGCTGCC
AGTGGCGATAAGTCGTGTCTTACCGGGTTGGACTCAAGACGATAGTTACCGGATAAGGCGCAGCGGTCGG
GCTGAACGGGGGGTTCGTGCACACAGCCCAGCTTGGAGCGAACGACCTACACCGAACTGAGATACCTACA
GCGTGAGCTATGAGAAAGCGCCACGCTTCCCGAAGGGAGAAAGGCGGACAGGTATCCGGTAAGCGGCAGG
GTCGGAACAGGAGAGCGCACGAGGGAGCTTCCAGGGGGAAACGCCTGGTATCTTTATAGTCCTGTCGGGT
TTCGCCACCTCTGACTTGAGCGTCGATTTTTGTGATGCTCGTCAGGGGGGCGGAGCCTATGGAAAAACGC
CAGCAACGCGGCCTTTTTACGGTTCCTGGCCTTTTGCTGGCCTTTTGCTCACATGTTCTTTCCTGCGTTA
TCCCCTGATTCTGTGGATAACCGTATTACCGCCATGCAT
Features (pLannotate 1.2.2; 15 found; start..end, strand, type, name):
     61..364     +  enhancer       CMV enhancer: human cytomegalovirus immediate early enhancer
    365..568     +  promoter       CMV promoter: human cytomegalovirus (CMV) immediate early promoter
    613..1329    +  CDS            EGFP: EGFP is a basic (constitutively fluorescent) green fluorescent protein published in 1996, derived from Aequorea victoria. It is reported to be a rapidly-maturing weak dimer with moderate acid sensitivity.
   1348..1929    +  CDS            RAB22A: RB22A_HUMAN - Also known as RAB22. Experimental evidence at protein level: Swiss-Prot protein existence level 1. Plays a role in endocytosis and intracellular protein transport. Mediates trafficking of TF from early endosomes to recycling endosomes (PubMed:16537905). Required for NGF-mediated endocytosis of NTRK1, and subsequent neurite outgrowth (PubMed:21849477). Binds GTP and GDP and has low GTPase activity. Alternates between a GTP-bound active form and a GDP-bound inactive form (PubMed:16537905). From Homo sapiens (Human).
   1933..1950    +  misc_feature   MCS (fragment): multiple cloning site
   1962..2046    +  CDS            large T antigen (fragment): large T antigen from SV40 (simian virus 40)
   2069..2190    +  polyA_signal   SV40 poly(A) signal: SV40 polyadenylation signal
   2224..2652    -  rep_origin     f1 ori (sequence partly withheld): f1 bacteriophage origin of replication; arrow indicates direction of (+) strand synthesis
   2679..2783    +  promoter       AmpR promoter: bla
   2785..3142    +  promoter       SV40 promoter: SV40 enhancer and early promoter
   3177..3971    +  CDS            NeoR/KanR: aminoglycoside phosphotransferase from Tn5; aph(3')-II (or nptII); confers resistance to neomycin, kanamycin, and G418 (Geneticin®)
   3992..4144    +  CDS            ble (fragment): BLE_KLEPN - Experimental evidence at protein level: Swiss-Prot protein existence level 1. Binding protein with a strong affinity to the bleomycin family of antibiotics. Binds to CL990; an antimitotic-antibiotic compound. From Klebsiella pneumoniae.
   4203..4250    +  polyA_signal   HSV TK poly(A) signal: herpes simplex virus thymidine kinase polyadenylation signal (Cole and Stacy, 1985)
   4341..4357    -  polyA_signal   bGH poly(A) signal (fragment): bovine growth hormone polyadenylation signal
   4579..5167    +  rep_origin     ori: high-copy-number ColE1/pMB1/pBR322/pUC origin of replication
