[The description below was written by a language model from this plasmid's Addgene catalogue record and pLannotate feature annotations shown in this document.]
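Description:
EGFP-Rab22 is a mammalian expression plasmid of about 5.3 kb built on the Clontech EGFP C1 backbone. It carries human RAB22A (roughly 600 bp) fused in frame to the C-terminus of EGFP, so that the fluorescent protein sits at the N-terminus of the GTPase. The human cytomegalovirus immediate-early enhancer and promoter drive transcription of the fusion, and an SV40 polyadenylation signal downstream of the remaining multiple cloning site terminates it. The Rab22A coding region was taken from an earlier RFP-Rab22A plasmid and inserted by restriction cloning. The 5′ BamHI/BglII junction was destroyed in the process, while the 3′ ApaI site was retained.

The plasmid replicates in E. coli at high copy from a ColE1/pUC-type origin, and an f1 origin is also present for single-stranded DNA production. A single Tn5 aminoglycoside phosphotransferase gene (NeoR/KanR) provides both selections. A bacterial bla-type promoter expresses it for kanamycin resistance in E. coli, and the SV40 enhancer/early promoter with an HSV TK polyadenylation signal expresses it for G418 selection of stably transfected mammalian cells. The short large T antigen, ble and bGH poly(A) hits in the feature table are fragments and probably backbone remnants rather than functional elements.

RAB22A is a small GTPase that cycles between GTP- and GDP-bound forms and acts in endocytosis and trafficking from early to recycling endosomes. The stated purpose is simply expression of EGFP-Rab22 in mammalian cells, which would suit fluorescence imaging of the protein's localisation. The depositor notes that discrepancies between the quality-control and full sequences should not affect function.
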