Addgene plasmid #49600: EGFP-Rab22
Purpose: expresses EGFP-Rab22 in mammalian cells
Depositing lab: Marci Scidmore. Depositing organization: Cornell University.
Backbone
  Vector backbone: EGFP C1
  Backbone manufacturer: Clontech
  Backbone size w/o insert (bp): 4700
  Total vector size (bp): 5300
  Vector type: Mammalian Expression
  Selectable markers: Neomycin (select with G418)
Growth in bacteria
  Bacterial resistance: Kanamycin, 50 μg/mL
  Growth temperature: 37°C
  Growth strain: DH5alpha
  Copy number: High Copy
Gene/Insert
  Gene/Insert name: Rab22A
  Species: H. sapiens (human)
  Insert size (bp): 600
  GenBank ID: AF125104.1
  Entrez Gene: RAB22A
  Promoter: CMV
  Tag / fusion protein: EGFP (N terminal on insert)
  Cloning method: Restriction Enzyme; 5′ cloning site BamHI/BglII (destroyed during cloning); 3′ cloning site apaI (not destroyed)
  Sequencing primers: 5′ EGFP C (CATGGTCCTGCTGGAGTTCGTG)
Resource information
  A portion of this plasmid was derived from a plasmid made by: Rab22A derived from RFP-Rab22A (obtained from Dr. Craig Roy)
Terms and licenses: Academic/Nonprofit Terms; Industry Terms: Not Available to Industry
Depositor comments: The discrepancies between the QC and full sequence should not affect plasmid function
How to cite: EGFP-Rab22 was a gift from Marci Scidmore (Addgene plasmid # 49600)
