>Addgene plasmid #49600 | EGFP-Rab22 | addgene partial sequence | sequence record 76284 | EGFP-C 5'-CATGGTCCTGCTGGAGTTCGTG-3'
CTCTCGGCATGGACGAGCTGTACAAGTCCGGACTCAGATCCATGGCGCTGAGGGAGCTCAAAGTGTGTCT
GCTCGGGGATACAGGTGTAGGTAAATCGAGTATTGTGTGGCGGTTTGTGGAAGACAGTTTTGATCCAAAC
ATCAACCCAACAATAGGGGCATCTTTTATGACCAAGACTGTCCAGTACCAAAATGAGCTACATAAATTCC
TAATCTGGGATACAGCTGGACAAGAACGATTTCGTGCCTTAGCACCAATGTACTATCGAGGGTCGGCTGC
AGCTATAATCGTTTATGATATCACAAAAGAAGAGACATTTTCAACATTAAAGAATTGGGTGAAAGAGCTT
CGACAGCATGGCCCACCTAATATTGTAGTTGCCATTGCAGGAAATAAATGTGATCTTATCGATGTAAGAG
AAGTCATGGAGAGAGATGCAAAGGACTACGCCGACTCTATTCATGCAATTTTTGTAGAGACCAGCGCAAA
AAACGCGATAAACATAAATGAACTCTTTATAGAAATTAGTCGAAGAATTCCATCCACTGACGCCAACCTG
CCATCTGGCGGTAAGGGCTTCAAACTCCGAAGACAGCCTTCAGAGCCAAAGCGGAGCTGCTGCTGAGTCA
GCGGAATCGAATTCCCGCGGCCGCCATGGCGGCCGGGAGCATGCGACGTCGGGCCCGGGATCCACCGGAT
CTAGATAACTGATCATAATCAGCCATACCACATTTGTAGAGGTTTTACTTGCTTTAAAAAACCTCCCACA
CCTCCCCCTGAACCTGAAACATAAAATGAATGCAATTGTTGTTGTTAACTTGTTTATTGCAGCTTATAAT
GGTTACAAATAAAGCAATAGCATCACAAATTTCACAAATAAAGCATTTTTTTCACTGCATTCTAGTTGTG
GTTTGTCCAAACTCATCAATGTATCTTAACGCGTAAATTGTAAGCGTTAATATTTTGTTAAAATTCGCGT
TAAATTTTTG
